Addgene plasmid #61234: pENTR-TER+-shLKB1-Ms
Purpose: Entry clone encoding shRNA to mouse LKB1
Depositing lab: Reuben Shaw. Depositing organization: Salk Institute for Biological Studies. Publication: An AMPK-independent signaling pathway downstream of the LKB1 tumor suppressor controls Snail1 and metastatic potential. Goodwin JM, Svensson RU, Lou HJ, Winslow MM, Turk BE, Shaw RJ. Mol Cell. 2014 Aug 7;55(3):436-50. doi: 10.1016/j.molcel.2014.06.021. Epub 2014 Jul 17. PubMed 25042806.
Backbone
  Vector backbone: pENTR/pTER+
  Backbone manufacturer: Eric Campeau
  Vector type: ENTR clone
Growth in bacteria
  Bacterial resistance: Kanamycin, 50 μg/mL
  Growth temperature: 37°C
  Growth strain: DH5alpha
  Copy number: High Copy
Gene/Insert
  Cloning method: Restriction Enzyme; 5′ cloning site BglII (unknown if destroyed); 3′ cloning site HindIII (unknown if destroyed)
  Sequencing primers: 5′ H1
Terms and licenses: Academic/Nonprofit Terms; Industry Terms: Not Available to Industry
How to cite: pENTR-TER+-shLKB1-Ms was a gift from Reuben Shaw (Addgene plasmid # 61234 ; http://n2t.net/addgene:61234 ; RRID:Addgene_61234)
