[The description below was written by a language model from this plasmid's Addgene catalogue record.]
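Description:
pENTR-TER+-shLKB1-Ms is a Gateway-style entry clone built on the pENTR/pTER+ backbone and carrying a short hairpin RNA directed against mouse LKB1, the tumour suppressor kinase also known as Stk11. It is a high-copy bacterial plasmid selected with kanamycin. The hairpin-encoding insert was placed between the BglII and HindIII sites by restriction cloning, and the record does not say whether those sites survive in the final construct.

No feature table is provided, so the promoter and flanking elements are not explicitly listed. The recommended sequencing primer is an H1 primer reading in from the 5′ side, which suggests that the hairpin sits downstream of an H1 RNA polymerase III promoter, the type commonly used to drive shRNA expression. The "TER+" designation is generally associated with a tetracycline-operator-modified H1 promoter that allows repressor-controlled, doxycycline-inducible knockdown, but the record itself does not confirm this. As an entry clone, the plasmid would be expected to carry attL recombination sites flanking the shRNA cassette, so that the cassette can be moved by LR recombination into a compatible destination vector, such as a lentiviral one, for delivery into mammalian cells. These sites are likewise not itemised here.

The stated purpose is simply to supply an shRNA against mouse LKB1 in entry-clone form. The associated publication concerns signalling downstream of LKB1 that controls Snail1 and metastatic potential, consistent with use of this construct for LKB1 knockdown in mouse cells.
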