>Addgene plasmid #61234 | pENTR-TER+-shLKB1-Ms | addgene partial sequence | sequence record 103021 | pENTR4-R 5'-attttgagacacgggccaga-3'
TTGACTGATAGTGACCTGTTCGTTGCAACAAATTGATAAGCAATGCTTTCTTATAATGCCAACTTTGTAC
AAGAAAGCTGGGTCTAGATATCTCGAGTGCGGCCGCGAATTCCACCACACTGGACTAGTGGATCCGAGCT
CGGTACCAAGCTTTTCCAAAAACGCCAAGCTCATCGGCAAGTAGGACAGCACACTACTTGCCGATGAGCT
TGGCGGGATCTCTATCACTGATAGGGA
